Addgene plasmid #204372: hKCNQ5(R178X).ires.GFP-pcDNA3
Purpose: Heterologous expression in mammalian cell lines or Xenopus oocyte (T7 RNA pol)
Depositing lab: Aguan Wei. Depositing organization: Seattle Children's Hospital and Research Institute. Publication: Human KCNQ5 de novo mutations underlie epilepsy and intellectual disability. Wei AD, Wakenight P, Zwingman TA, Bard AM, Sahai N, Willemsen MH, Schelhaas HJ, Stegmann APA, Verhoeven JS, de Man SA, Wessels MW, Kleefstra T, Shinde DN, Helbig KL, Basinger A, Wagner VF, Rodriguez-Buritica D, Bryant E, Millichap JJ, Millen KJ, Dobyns WB, Ramirez JM, Kalume FK. J Neurophysiol. 2022 Jul 1;128(1):40-61. doi: 10.1152/jn.00509.2021. Epub 2022 May 18. PubMed 35583973.
Backbone
  Vector backbone: pcDNA3
  Vector type: Mammalian Expression
Growth in bacteria
  Bacterial resistance: Ampicillin, 100 μg/mL
  Growth temperature: 37°C
  Growth strain: DH5alpha
  Copy number: High Copy
Gene/Insert
  Gene/Insert name: KCNQ5
  Species: H. sapiens (human)
  Mutation: R178X
  GenBank ID: AF249278.1
  Entrez Gene: KCNQ5 (a.k.a. Kv7.5, MRD46)
  Promoter: CMV/T7 RNApol
  Cloning method: Restriction Enzyme; 5′ cloning site unknown (unknown if destroyed)
Terms and licenses: Academic/Nonprofit Terms; Industry Terms: Not Available to Industry
Depositor comments: Mutation created in KCNQ5-202 splice variant (Ensembl), referenced to KCNQ5-201 (Ensembl).
How to cite: hKCNQ5(R178X).ires.GFP-pcDNA3 was a gift from Aguan Wei (Addgene plasmid # 204372 ; http://n2t.net/addgene:204372 ; RRID:Addgene_204372)
