[The description below was written by a language model from this plasmid's Addgene catalogue record and pLannotate feature annotations shown in this document.]
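Description:
hKCNQ5(R178X).ires.GFP-pcDNA3 is a mammalian expression plasmid built on the pcDNA3 backbone, about 10.2 kb in the sequenced record. It is propagated in E. coli through a high-copy ColE1/pUC-type origin with ampicillin selection (AmpR under its own bla promoter). It also retains the pcDNA3 f1 origin and an SV40 promoter-driven neomycin phosphotransferase cassette with an SV40 poly(A) signal, which would allow G418 selection of stably transfected mammalian cells.

The payload is human KCNQ5 (Kv7.5), a voltage-gated potassium channel subunit that contributes to the neuronal M-type current. It carries the R178X nonsense mutation, which introduces a premature stop codon and is expected to truncate the protein early, even though the annotated KCNQ5 reading frame spans the full-length cDNA. The depositor notes that the mutation was made in the KCNQ5-202 splice variant, with residue numbering referenced to KCNQ5-201.

Transcription is driven by the CMV immediate-early enhancer and promoter. A T7 promoter lies just downstream of CMV, so capped RNA can be made in vitro for injection into Xenopus oocytes. A short Xenopus beta-globin 5'-UTR element is annotated upstream of the coding sequence, although in the reverse orientation. Downstream of KCNQ5, an EMCV IRES directs translation of EGFP from the same bicistronic transcript, which ends at the bGH poly(A) signal. Green fluorescence therefore marks transfected cells without fusing a tag to the channel.

The construct is intended for heterologous expression in mammalian cell lines or oocytes. It comes from work linking de novo KCNQ5 variants to epilepsy and intellectual disability, which suggests use in functional characterisation of this variant.
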