Features (pLannotate 1.2.2; 25 found; start..end, strand, type, name):
    576..1295    +  CDS            EGFP: the original enhanced GFP (Yang et al., 1996) mammalian codon-optimized
   1311..1329    -  promoter       SP6 promoter: promoter for bacteriophage SP6 RNA polymerase
   1355..1579    +  polyA_signal   bGH poly(A) signal: bovine growth hormone polyadenylation signal
   1583..1604    +  promoter       SV40 promoter (fragment): SV40 enhancer and early promoter
   1625..2053    +  rep_origin     f1 ori (sequence partly withheld): f1 bacteriophage origin of replication; arrow indicates direction of (+) strand synthesis
   2067..2396    +  promoter       SV40 promoter: SV40 enhancer and early promoter
   2463..3254    +  CDS            neo: KKA2_KLEPN - Also known as kan, nptII. Experimental evidence at protein level: Swiss-Prot protein existence level 1. Resistance to kanamycin, neomycin, paromomycin, ribostamycin, butirosin and gentamicin B. From Klebsiella pneumoniae.
   3278..3436    +  CDS            ble (fragment): BLE_KLEPN - Experimental evidence at protein level: Swiss-Prot protein existence level 1. Binding protein with a strong affinity to the bleomycin family of antibiotics. Binds to CL990; an antimitotic-antibiotic compound. From Klebsiella pneumoniae.
   3431..3552    +  polyA_signal   SV40 poly(A) signal: SV40 polyadenylation signal
   3625..3641    -  protein_bind   lac operator: The lac repressor binds to the lac operator to inhibit transcription in E. coli. This inhibition can be relieved by adding lactose or isopropyl-β-D-thiogalactopyranoside (IPTG). lac repressor encoded by lacI
   3649..3679    -  promoter       lac promoter: promoter for the E. coli lac operon
   3694..3715    -  protein_bind   CAP binding site: CAP binding activates transcription in the presence of cAMP. E. coli catabolite activator protein
   3728..3820    -  CDS            lacI (fragment): lac repressor; lacI; The lac repressor binds to the lac operator to inhibit transcription in E. coli. This inhibition can be relieved by adding lactose or isopropyl-β-D-thiogalactopyranoside (IPTG).
   4003..4591    -  rep_origin     ori: high-copy-number ColE1/pMB1/pBR322/pUC origin of replication
   4762..5622    -  CDS            AmpR: β-lactamase; bla; confers resistance to ampicillin, carbenicillin, and related antibiotics
   5623..5727    -  promoter       AmpR promoter: bla
   5786..5838    -  misc_feature   bom (fragment): basis of mobility region from pBR322
   5993..6372    +  enhancer       CMV enhancer: human cytomegalovirus immediate early enhancer
   6373..6576    +  promoter       CMV promoter: human cytomegalovirus (CMV) immediate early promoter
   6572..6605    +  LTR            5' LTR (truncated) (fragment): truncated 5' long terminal repeat (LTR) from HIV-1
   6621..6639    +  promoter       T7 promoter: promoter for bacteriophage T7 RNA polymerase
   6646..6667    +  misc_feature   MCS (fragment): pBluescript multiple cloning site
   6678..6720    -  5'UTR          Xenopus globin 5'-UTR: translational enhancer from the 5'-UTR of the major beta-globin gene of Xenopus laevis
   6811..9627    +  CDS            KCNQ5: KCNQ5_HUMAN - Experimental evidence at protein level: Swiss-Prot protein existence level 1. Associates with KCNQ3 to form a potassium channel which contributes to M-type current, a slowly activating and deactivating potassium conductance which plays a critical role in determining the subthreshold electrical excitability of neurons. Therefore, it is important in the regulation of neuronal excitability. May contribute, with other potassium channels, to the molecular diversity of a heterogeneous population of M-channels, varying in kinetic and pharmacological properties, which underlie this physi
  10224..575     +  misc_feature   IRES2 (across the origin): internal ribosome entry site (IRES) of the encephalomyocarditis virus (EMCV)
>Addgene plasmid #204372 | hKCNQ5(R178X).ires.GFP-pcDNA3 | addgene full sequence | sequence record 404020 | Addgene NGS Result
CCCCCCCCCTAACGTTACTGGCCGAAGCCGCTTGGAATAAGGCCGGTGTGCGTTTGTCTATATGTTATTT
TCCACCATATTGCCGTCTTTTGGCAATGTGAGGGCCCGGAAACCTGGCCCTGTCTTCTTGACGAGCATTC
CTAGGGGTCTTTCCCCTCTCGCCAAAGGAATGCAAGGTCTGTTGAATGTCGTGAAGGAAGCAGTTCCTCT
GGAAGCTTCTTGAAGACAAACAACGTCTGTAGCGACCCTTTGCAGGCAGCGGAACCCCCCACCTGGCGAC
AGGTGCCTCTGCGGCCAAAAGCCACGTGTATAAGATACACCTGCAAAGGCGGCACAACCCCAGTGCCACG
TTGTGAGTTGGATAGTTGTGGAAAGAGTCAAATGGCTCTCCTCAAGCGTATTCAACAAGGGGCTGAAGGA
TGCCCAGAAGGTACCCCATTGTATGGGATCTGATCTGGGGCCTCGGTACACATGCTTTACATGTGTTTAG
TCGAGGTTAAAAAAACGTCTAGGCCCCCCGAACCACGGGGACGTGGTTTTCCTTTGAAAAACACGATGAT
AATATGGCCACAACCATGGTGAGCAAGGGCGAGGAGCTGTTCACCGGGGTGGTGCCCATCCTGGTCGAGC
TGGACGGCGACGTAAACGGCCACAAGTTCAGCGTGTCCGGCGAGGGCGAGGGCGATGCCACCTACGGCAA
GCTGACCCTGAAGTTCATCTGCACCACCGGCAAGCTGCCCGTGCCCTGGCCCACCCTCGTGACCACCCTG
ACCTACGGCGTGCAGTGCTTCAGCCGCTACCCCGACCACATGAAGCAGCACGACTTCTTCAAGTCCGCCA
TGCCCGAAGGCTACGTCCAGGAGCGCACCATCTTCTTCAAGGACGACGGCAACTACAAGACCCGCGCCGA
GGTGAAGTTCGAGGGCGACACCCTGGTGAACCGCATCGAGCTGAAGGGCATCGACTTCAAGGAGGACGGC
AACATCCTGGGGCACAAGCTGGAGTACAACTACAACAGCCACAACGTCTATATCATGGCCGACAAGCAGA
AGAACGGCATCAAGGTGAACTTCAAGATCCGCCACAACATCGAGGACGGCAGCGTGCAGCTCGCCGACCA
CTACCAGCAGAACACCCCCATCGGCGACGGCCCCGTGCTGCTGCCCGACAACCACTACCTGAGCACCCAG
TCCGCCCTGAGCAAAGACCCCAACGAGAAGCGCGATCACATGGTCCTGCTGGAGTTCGTGACCGCCGCCG
GGATCACTCTCGGCATGGACGAGCTGTACAAGTAATCTAGAGGGCCCTATTCTATAGTGTCACCTAAATG
CTAGAGCTCGCTGATCAGCCTCGACTGTGCCTTCTAGTTGCCAGCCATCTGTTGTTTGCCCCTCCCCCGT
GCCTTCCTTGACCCTGGAAGGTGCCACTCCCACTGTCCTTTCCTAATAAAATGAGGAAATTGCATCGCAT
TGTCTGAGTAGGTGTCATTCTATTCTGGGGGGTGGGGTGGGGCAGGACAGCAAGGGGGAGGATTGGGAAG
ACAATAGCAGGCATGCTGGGGATGCGGTGGGCTCTATGGCTTCTGAGGCGGAAAGAACCAGCTGGGGCTC
TAGGGGGTATCCCC
[124 nt withheld, positions 1625-1748]
C
[91 nt withheld, positions 1750-1840]
A
[49 nt withheld, positions 1842-1890]
CCTTTGACGTTGGAGTCCACGTTCTTT
[37 nt withheld, positions 1918-1954]
ACCCTATCTCGGTCTATTCTTTTGATTTATAAGGGATTTTGCCGATTTCGGCCTATTGGTTAAAAAATGA
GCTGATTTAACAAAAATTTAACGCGAATTAATTCTGTGGAATGTGTGTCAGTTAGGGTGTGGAAAGTCCC
CAGGCTCCCCAGCAGGCAGAAGTATGCAAAGCATGCATCTCAATTAGTCAGCAACCAGGTGTGGAAAGTC
CCCAGGCTCCCCAGCAGGCAGAAGTATGCAAAGCATGCATCTCAATTAGTCAGCAACCATAGTCCCGCCC
CTAACTCCGCCCATCCCGCCCCTAACTCCGCCCAGTTCCGCCCATTCTCCGCCCCATGGCTGACTAATTT
TTTTTATTTATGCAGAGGCCGAGGCCGCCTCTGCCTCTGAGCTATTCCAGAAGTAGTGAGGAGGCTTTTT
TGGAGGCCTAGGCTTTTGCAAAAAGCTCCCGGGAGCTTGTATATCCATTTTCGGATCTGATCAAGAGACA
GGATGAGGATCGTTTCGCATGATTGAACAAGATGGATTGCACGCAGGTTCTCCGGCCGCTTGGGTGGAGA
GGCTATTCGGCTATGACTGGGCACAACAGACAATCGGCTGCTCTGATGCCGCCGTGTTCCGGCTGTCAGC
GCAGGGGCGCCCGGTTCTTTTTGTCAAGACCGACCTGTCCGGTGCCCTGAATGAACTGCAGGACGAGGCA
GCGCGGCTATCGTGGCTGGCCACGACGGGCGTTCCTTGCGCAGCTGTGCTCGACGTTGTCACTGAAGCGG
GAAGGGACTGGCTGCTATTGGGCGAAGTGCCGGGGCAGGATCTCCTGTCATCTCACCTTGCTCCTGCCGA
GAAAGTATCCATCATGGCTGATGCAATGCGGCGGCTGCATACGCTTGATCCGGCTACCTGCCCATTCGAC
CACCAAGCGAAACATCGCATCGAGCGAGCACGTACTCGGATGGAAGCCGGTCTTGTCGATCAGGATGATC
TGGACGAAGAGCATCAGGGGCTCGCGCCAGCCGAACTGTTCGCCAGGCTCAAGGCGCGCATGCCCGACGG
CGAGGATCTCGTCGTGACCCATGGCGATGCCTGCTTGCCGAATATCATGGTGGAAAATGGCCGCTTTTCT
GGATTCATCGACTGTGGCCGGCTGGGTGTGGCGGACCGCTATCAGGACATAGCGTTGGCTACCCGTGATA
TTGCTGAAGAGCTTGGCGGCGAATGGGCTGACCGCTTCCTCGTGCTTTACGGTATCGCCGCTCCCGATTC
GCAGCGCATCGCCTTCTATCGCCTTCTTGACGAGTTCTTCTGAGCGGGACTCTGGGGTTCGAAATGACCG
ACCAAGCGACGCCCAACCTGCCATCACGAGATTTCGATTCCACCGCCGCCTTCTATGAAAGGTTGGGCTT
CGGAATCGTTTTCCGGGACGCCGGCTGGATGATCCTCCAGCGCGGGGATCTCATGCTGGAGTTCTTCGCC
CACCCCAACTTGTTTATTGCAGCTTATAATGGTTACAAATAAAGCAATAGCATCACAAATTTCACAAATA
AAGCATTTTTTTCACTGCATTCTAGTTGTGGTTTGTCCAAACTCATCAATGTATCTTATCATGTCTGTAT
ACCGTCGACCTCTAGCTAGAGCTTGGCGTAATCATGGTCATAGCTGTTTCCTGTGTGAAATTGTTATCCG
CTCACAATTCCACACAACATACGAGCCGGAAGCATAAAGTGTAAAGCCTGGGGTGCCTAATGAGTGAGCT
AACTCACATTAATTGCGTTGCGCTCACTGCCCGCTTTCCAGTCGGGAAACCTGTCGTGCCAGCTGCATTA
ATGAATCGGCCAACGCGCGGGGAGAGGCGGTTTGCGTATTGGGCGCTCTTCCGCTTCCTCGCTCACTGAC
TCGCTGCGCTCGGTCGTTCGGCTGCGGCGAGCGGTATCAGCTCACTCAAAGGCGGTAATACGGTTATCCA
CAGAATCAGGGGATAACGCAGGAAAGAACATGTGAGCAAAAGGCCAGCAAAAGGCCAGGAACCGTAAAAA
GGCCGCGTTGCTGGCGTTTTTCCATAGGCTCCGCCCCCCTGACGAGCATCACAAAAATCGACGCTCAAGT
CAGAGGTGGCGAAACCCGACAGGACTATAAAGATACCAGGCGTTTCCCCCTGGAAGCTCCCTCGTGCGCT
CTCCTGTTCCGACCCTGCCGCTTACCGGATACCTGTCCGCCTTTCTCCCTTCGGGAAGCGTGGCGCTTTC
TCATAGCTCACGCTGTAGGTATCTCAGTTCGGTGTAGGTCGTTCGCTCCAAGCTGGGCTGTGTGCACGAA
CCCCCCGTTCAGCCCGACCGCTGCGCCTTATCCGGTAACTATCGTCTTGAGTCCAACCCGGTAAGACACG
ACTTATCGCCACTGGCAGCAGCCACTGGTAACAGGATTAGCAGAGCGAGGTATGTAGGCGGTGCTACAGA
GTTCTTGAAGTGGTGGCCTAACTACGGCTACACTAGAAGAACAGTATTTGGTATCTGCGCTCTGCTGAAG
CCAGTTACCTTCGGAAAAAGAGTTGGTAGCTCTTGATCCGGCAAACAAACCACCGCTGGTAGCGGTGGTT
TTTTTGTTTGCAAGCAGCAGATTACGCGCAGAAAAAAAGGATCTCAAGAAGATCCTTTGATCTTTTCTAC
GGGGTCTGACGCTCAGTGGAACGAAAACTCACGTTAAGGGATTTTGGTCATGAGATTATCAAAAAGGATC
TTCACCTAGATCCTTTTAAATTAAAAATGAAGTTTTAAATCAATCTAAAGTATATATGAGTAAACTTGGT
CTGACAGTTACCAATGCTTAATCAGTGAGGCACCTATCTCAGCGATCTGTCTATTTCGTTCATCCATAGT
TGCCTGACTCCCCGTCGTGTAGATAACTACGATACGGGAGGGCTTACCATCTGGCCCCAGTGCTGCAATG
ATACCGCGAGACCCACGCTCACCGGCTCCAGATTTATCAGCAATAAACCAGCCAGCCGGAAGGGCCGAGC
GCAGAAGTGGTCCTGCAACTTTATCCGCCTCCATCCAGTCTATTAATTGTTGCCGGGAAGCTAGAGTAAG
TAGTTCGCCAGTTAATAGTTTGCGCAACGTTGTTGCCATTGCTACAGGCATCGTGGTGTCACGCTCGTCG
TTTGGTATGGCTTCATTCAGCTCCGGTTCCCAACGATCAAGGCGAGTTACATGATCCCCCATGTTGTGCA
AAAAAGCGGTTAGCTCCTTCGGTCCTCCGATCGTTGTCAGAAGTAAGTTGGCCGCAGTGTTATCACTCAT
GGTTATGGCAGCACTGCATAATTCTCTTACTGTCATGCCATCCGTAAGATGCTTTTCTGTGACTGGTGAG
TACTCAACCAAGTCATTCTGAGAATAGTGTATGCGGCGACCGAGTTGCTCTTGCCCGGCGTCAATACGGG
ATAATACCGCGCCACATAGCAGAACTTTAAAAGTGCTCATCATTGGAAAACGTTCTTCGGGGCGAAAACT
CTCAAGGATCTTACCGCTGTTGAGATCCAGTTCGATGTAACCCACTCGTGCACCCAACTGATCTTCAGCA
TCTTTTACTTTCACCAGCGTTTCTGGGTGAGCAAAAACAGGAAGGCAAAATGCCGCAAAAAAGGGAATAA
GGGCGACACGGAAATGTTGAATACTCATACTCTTCCTTTTTCAATATTATTGAAGCATTTATCAGGGTTA
TTGTCTCATGAGCGGATACATATTTGAATGTATTTAGAAAAATAAACAAATAGGGGTTCCGCGCACATTT
CCCCGAAAAGTGCCACCTGACGTCGACGGATCGGGAGATCTCCCGATCCCCTATGGTGCACTCTCAGTAC
AATCTGCTCTGATGCCGCATAGTTAAGCCAGTATCTGCTCCCTGCTTGTGTGTTGGAGGTCGCTGAGTAG
TGCGCGAGCAAAATTTAAGCTACAACAAGGCAAGGCTTGACCGACAATTGCATGAAGAATCTGCTTAGGG
TTAGGCGTTTTGCGCTGCTTCGCGATGTACGGGCCAGATATACGCGTTGACATTGATTATTGACTAGTTA
TTAATAGTAATCAATTACGGGGTCATTAGTTCATAGCCCATATATGGAGTTCCGCGTTACATAACTTACG
GTAAATGGCCCGCCTGGCTGACCGCCCAACGACCCCCGCCCATTGACGTCAATAATGACGTATGTTCCCA
TAGTAACGCCAATAGGGACTTTCCATTGACGTCAATGGGTGGAGTATTTACGGTAAACTGCCCACTTGGC
AGTACATCAAGTGTATCATATGCCAAGTACGCCCCCTATTGACGTCAATGACGGTAAATGGCCCGCCTGG
CATTATGCCCAGTACATGACCTTATGGGACTTTCCTACTTGGCAGTACATCTACGTATTAGTCATCGCTA
TTACCATGGTGATGCGGTTTTGGCAGTACATCAATGGGCGTGGATAGCGGTTTGACTCACGGGGATTTCC
AAGTCTCCACCCCATTGACGTCAATGGGAGTTTGTTTTGGCACCAAAATCAACGGGACTTTCCAAAATGT
CGTAACAACTCCGCCCCATTGACGCAAATGGGCGGTAGGCGTGTACGGTGGGAGGTCTATATAAGCAGAG
CTCTCTGGCTAACTAGAGAACCCACTGCTTACTGGCTTATCGAAATTAATACGACTCACTATAGGGAGAC
CCAAGCTTATCGATACCGTCGACGCTAGCTCTGCCAAAGTTGAGCGTTTATTCTGAGCTTCTGCAAAAAG
AACAAGAAGGGTACCGAGCTCGGATCCACTAGTAACGGCCGCCAGTGTGCTGGAATTCTGCAGATATCCA
TCACACTGGCGGCCGCTCTAGATGCCATGCCCCGCCACCACGCGGGAGGAGAGGAGGGCGGCGCCGCCGG
GCTCTGGGTGAAGAGCGGCGCAGCGGCGGCGGCGGCGGGCGGGGGGCGCTTGGGCAGCGGCATGAAGGAT
GTGGAGTCGGGCCGGGGCAGGGTGCTGCTGAACTCGGCAGCCGCCAGGGGCGACGGCCTGCTACTGCTGG
GCACCCGCGCGGCCACGCTTGGTGGCGGCGGCGGTGGCCTGAGGGAGAGCCGCCGGGGCAAGCAGGGGGC
CCGGATGAGCCTGCTGGGGAAGCCGCTCTCTTACACGAGTAGCCAGAGCTGCCGGCGCAACGTCAAGTAC
CGGCGGGTGCAGAACTACCTGTACAACGTGCTGGAGAGACCCCGCGGCTGGGCGTTCATCTACCACGCTT
TCGTTTTTCTCCTTGTCTTTGGTTGCTTGATTTTGTCAGTGTTTTCTACCATCCCTGAGCACACAAAATT
GGCCTCAAGTTGCCTCTTGATCCTGGAGTTCGTGATGATTGTCGTCTTTGGTTTGGAGTTCATCATTTGA
ATCTGGTCTGCGGGTTGCTGTTGTCGATATAGAGGATGGCAAGGAAGACTGAGGTTTGCTCGAAAGCCCT
TCTGTGTTATAGATACCATTGTTCTTATCGCTTCAATAGCAGTTGTTTCTGCAAAAACTCAGGGTAATAT
TTTTGCCACGTCTGCACTCAGAAGTCTCCGTTTCCTACAGATCCTCCGCATGGTGCGCATGGACCGAAGG
GGAGGCACTTGGAAATTACTGGGTTCAGTGGTTTATGCTCACAGCAAGGAATTAATCACAGCTTGGTACA
TAGGATTTTTGGTTCTTATTTTTTCGTCTTTCCTTGTCTATCTGGTGGAAAAGGATGCCAATAAAGAGTT
TTCTACATATGCAGATGCTCTCTGGTGGGGCACAATTACATTGACAACTATTGGCTATGGAGACAAAACT
CCCCTAACTTGGCTGGGAAGATTGCTTTCTGCAGGCTTTGCACTCCTTGGCATTTCTTTCTTTGCACTTC
CTGCCGGCATTCTTGGCTCAGGTTTTGCATTAAAAGTACAAGAACAACACCGCCAGAAACACTTTGAGAA
AAGAAGGAACCCAGCTGCCAACCTCATTCAGTGTGTTTGGCGTAGTTACGCAGCTGATGAGAAATCTGTT
TCCATTGCAACCTGGAAGCCACACTTGAAGGCCTTGCACACCTGCAGCCCTACCAAGAAAGAACAAGGGG
AAGCATCAAGCAGTTGGGGACAGTGGACATTGCGTCAGAAGCTAAGTTTTAAGGAGCGAGTGCGCATGGC
TAGCCCCAGGGGCCAGAGTATTAAGAGCCGACAAGCCTCAGTAGGTGACAGGAGGTCCCCAAGCACCGAC
ATCACAGCCGAGGGCAGTCCCACCAAAGTGCAGAAGAGCTGGAGCTTCAACGACCGAACCCGCTTCCGGC
CCTCGCTGCGCCTCAAAAGTTCTCAGCCAAAACCAGTGATAGATGCTGACACAGCCCTTGGCACTGATGA
TGTATATGATGAAAAAGGATGCCAGTGTGATGTATCAGTGGAAGACCTCACCCCACCACTTAAAACTGTC
ATTCGAGCTATCAGAATTATGAAATTTCATGTTGCAAAACGGAAGTTTAAGGAAACATTACGTCCATATG
ATGTAAAAGATGTCATTGAACAATATTCTGCTGGTCATCTGGACATGTTGTGTAGAATTAAAAGCCTTCA
AACACGTGTTGATCAAATTCTTGGAAAAGGGCAAATCACATCAGATAAGAAGAGCCGAGAGAAAATAACA
GCAGAACATGAGACCACAGACGATCTCAGTATGCTCGGTCGGGTGGTCAAGGTTGAAAAACAGGTACAGT
CCATAGAATCCAAGCTGGACTGCCTACTAGACATCTATCAACAGGTCCTTCGGAAAGGCTCTGCCTCAGC
CCTCGCTTTGGCTTCATTCCAGATCCCACCTTTTGAATGTGAACAGACATCTGACTATCAAAGCCCTGTG
GATAGCAAAGATCTTTCGGGTTCCGCACAAAACAGTGGCTGCTTATCCAGATCAACTAGTGCCAACATCT
CGAGAGGCCTGCAGTTCATTCTGACGCCAAATGAGTTCAGTGCCCAGACTTTCTACGCGCTTAGCCCTAC
TATGCACAGTCAAGCAACACAGGTGCCAATTAGTCAAAGCGATGGCTCAGCAGTGGCAGCCACCAACACC
ATTGCAAACCAAATAAATACGGCACCCAAGCCAGCAGCCCCAACAACTTTACAGATCCCACCTCCTCTCC
CAGCCATCAAGCATCTGCCCAGGCCAGAAACTCTGCACCCTAACCCTGCAGGCTTACAGGAAAGCATTTC
TGACGTCACCACCTGCCTTGTTGCCTCCAAGGAAAATGTTCAGGTTGCACAGTCAAATCTCACCAAGGAC
CGTTCTATGAGGAAAAGCTTTGACATGGGAGGAGAAACTCTGTTGTCTGTCTGTCCCATGGTGCCGAAGG
ACTTGGGCAAATCTTTGTCTGTGCAAAACCTGATCAGGTCGACCGAGGAACTGAATATACAACTTTCAGG
GAGTGAGTCAAGTGGCTCCAGAGGCAGCCAAGATTTTTACCCCAAATGGAGGGAATCCAAATTGTTTATA
ACTGATGAAGAGGTGGGTCCCGAAGAGACAGAGACAGACACTTTTGATGCCGCACCGCAGCCTGCCAGGG
AAGCTGCCTTTGCATCAGACTCTCTAAGGACTGGAAGGTCACGATCATCTCAGAGCATTTGTAAGGCAGG
AGAAAGTACAGATGCCCTCAGCTTGCCTCATGTCAAACTGAAATAAGTTCTTCATTTTCTTTCCAGGCAT
AGCAGTTCTTTAGCCATACATATCATTGCATGAACTATTTCGAAAGCCCTTCTAAAAAGTTGAAATTGCA
AGAATCGGGAAGAACATGAAAGGCAGTTTATAAGCCCGTTACCTTTTAATTGCATGAAAATGCATGTTTA
GGGATGGCTAAAATTCCAAGGTGCATCGACATTAACCCACTCATTTAGTAATGTACCTTGAGTTAAAAAG
CCTGAGAAACCAAACACAGCTAATGCTATGGGGTGTATGAATATGTCAAGTTTAGGTCATTTAGAAGATT
TGACACTGTATTTTGAAATTATGGGAGTAAACACCTTCAAATTTCAGGCATTTCTGCTTTGTGACTAAAT
ACAAACTACATTTTCAAGATTAGGCCATAATGTATATTTAAACACAATGGCTATCAACAGCTGCTAATAA
GGTATCAACTAAAGCAGAATTGGGGAATAATAGAAATGGCTGCTTATTTCAAGATATATTTGCCAACCCA
TTCCTATTCAGTCATTTTATTATTAATGTAATTTGAATGTCAATTTGTGTGCTTTTGGTGATTTAGCGCC
CGGGATCCGCCCCTCTCCCTC
